Addgene plasmid #129655: pCAGGS_2paLINX
Purpose: 2P-activatable light-inducible nuclear exporter
Depositing lab: Michiyuki Matsuda. Depositing organization: Kyoto University, Graduate School of Biostudies. Publication: FRET-assisted photoactivation of flavoproteins for in vivo two-photon optogenetics. Kinjo T, Terai K, Horita S, Nomura N, Sumiyama K, Togashi K, Iwata S, Matsuda M. Nat Methods. 2019 Sep 9. pii: 10.1038/s41592-019-0541-5. doi: 10.1038/s41592-019-0541-5. PubMed 31501546.
Backbone
  Vector backbone: pCAGGS
  Vector type: Mammalian Expression
Growth in bacteria
  Bacterial resistance: Ampicillin, 100 μg/mL
  Growth temperature: 37°C
  Growth strain: DH5alpha
  Copy number: Unknown
Gene/Insert
  Gene/Insert name: 2paLINX
  Insert size (bp): 1100
  Promoter: CAG
  Cloning method: Ligation Independent Cloning
  Sequencing primers: 5′ pCAGGS-5
Terms and licenses: Academic/Nonprofit Terms; Industry Terms: Not Available to Industry
How to cite: pCAGGS_2paLINX was a gift from Michiyuki Matsuda (Addgene plasmid # 129655 ; http://n2t.net/addgene:129655 ; RRID:Addgene_129655)
