[The description below was written by a language model from this plasmid's Addgene catalogue record and pLannotate feature annotations shown in this document.]
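Description:
pCAGGS_2paLINX is a mammalian expression plasmid built on the pCAGGS backbone that encodes 2paLINX, described in the record as a two-photon-activatable light-inducible nuclear exporter. It is propagated in E. coli through a high-copy ColE1/pUC-type origin and selected with ampicillin via the β-lactamase (AmpR) gene and its native promoter. The backbone also carries remnants of the lac promoter/operator region and small lacI fragments. An SV40 origin of replication is present too, which can support episomal amplification in cells expressing SV40 large T antigen. No mammalian selection marker is annotated.

Expression is driven by the CAG promoter, annotated here as the CMV immediate-early enhancer, chicken β-actin promoter fragments and a chimeric β-actin/β-globin intron. This combination gives strong, broadly active transcription in mammalian cells, and transcripts are terminated by the rabbit β-globin polyadenylation signal. The roughly 1.1 kb insert begins with the cyan fluorescent protein mTFP1, followed almost immediately by a flavin-binding domain that the automated annotation labels as miniSOG, a LOV2-derived protein. This label most likely reflects sequence similarity to a LOV-type photosensory module, but the record does not define the domain. About 180 nt between that feature and the poly(A) signal are unannotated; any nuclear export or localisation signals are not listed in the table.

The associated publication title concerns FRET-assisted photoactivation of flavoproteins for in vivo two-photon optogenetics. This suggests that the fused mTFP1 acts as a two-photon-excitable donor that passes energy to the flavoprotein. The construct is intended for light-controlled nuclear export in mammalian cells or tissues under two-photon illumination.
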