Features (pLannotate 1.2.2; 18 found; start..end, strand, type, name):
      1..380     +  enhancer       CMV enhancer: human cytomegalovirus immediate early enhancer
    382..498     +  promoter       chicken β-actin promoter (fragment): No description available
    505..621     +  promoter       chicken β-actin promoter (fragment): No description available
    622..1642    +  intron         chimeric intron: chimera between introns from chicken β-actin and rabbit β-globin
   1699..2382    +  CDS            mTFP1: mTFP1 is a basic (constitutively fluorescent) cyan fluorescent protein published in 2006, derived from Clavularia sp.. It has low acid sensitivity.
   2392..2709    +  CDS            miniSOG: miniSOG is a basic (constitutively fluorescent) cyan fluorescent protein published in 2011, derived from Arabidopsis thaliana. It requires the cofactor flavin for fluorescence.
   2892..2947    +  polyA_signal   β-globin poly(A) signal: rabbit β-globin polyadenylation signal (Gil and Proudfoot, 1987)
   3332..3348    -  protein_bind   lac operator: The lac repressor binds to the lac operator to inhibit transcription in E. coli. This inhibition can be relieved by adding lactose or isopropyl-β-D-thiogalactopyranoside (IPTG). lac repressor encoded by lacI
   3356..3386    -  promoter       lac promoter: promoter for the E. coli lac operon
   3401..3422    -  protein_bind   CAP binding site: CAP binding activates transcription in the presence of cAMP. E. coli catabolite activator protein
   3435..3474    -  CDS            lacI (fragment): lac repressor; lacI; The lac repressor binds to the lac operator to inhibit transcription in E. coli. This inhibition can be relieved by adding lactose or isopropyl-β-D-thiogalactopyranoside (IPTG).
   3481..3503    +  promoter       SV40 promoter (fragment): SV40 enhancer and early promoter
   3527..3662    +  rep_origin     SV40 ori: SV40 origin of replication
   3682..3816    +  polyA_signal   SV40 poly(A) signal: SV40 polyadenylation signal
   3818..3872    -  CDS            lacI (fragment): lac repressor; lacI; The lac repressor binds to the lac operator to inhibit transcription in E. coli. This inhibition can be relieved by adding lactose or isopropyl-β-D-thiogalactopyranoside (IPTG).
   4055..4643    -  rep_origin     ori: high-copy-number ColE1/pMB1/pBR322/pUC origin of replication
   4814..5674    -  CDS            AmpR: β-lactamase; bla; confers resistance to ampicillin, carbenicillin, and related antibiotics
   5675..5779    -  promoter       AmpR promoter: bla
>Addgene plasmid #129655 | pCAGGS_2paLINX | addgene full sequence | sequence record 254069 | Addgene NGS Result
GACATTGATTATTGACTAGTTATTAATAGTAATCAATTACGGGGTCATTAGTTCATAGCCCATATATGGA
GTTCCGCGTTACATAACTTACGGTAAATGGCCCGCCTGGCTGACCGCCCAACGACCCCCGCCCATTGACG
TCAATAATGACGTATGTTCCCATAGTAACGCCAATAGGGACTTTCCATTGACGTCAATGGGTGGAGTATT
TACGGTAAACTGCCCACTTGGCAGTACATCAAGTGTATCATATGCCAAGTACGCCCCCTATTGACGTCAA
TGACGGTAAATGGCCCGCCTGGCATTATGCCCAGTACATGACCTTATGGGACTTTCCTACTTGGCAGTAC
ATCTACGTATTAGTCATCGCTATTACCATGGTCGAGGTGAGCCCCACGTTCTGCTTCACTCTCCCCATCT
CCCCCCCCTCCCCACCCCCAATTTTGTATTTATTTATTTTTTAATTATTTTGTGCAGCGATGGGGGCGGG
GGGGGGGGNNNNNNGGGGCGAGGCGGAGAGGTGCGGCGGCAGCCAATCAGAGCGGCGCGCTCCGAAAGTT
TCCTTTTATGGCGAGGCGGCGGCGGCGGCGGCCCTATAAAAAGCGAAGCGCGCGGCGGGCGGGAGTCGCT
GCGCGCTGCCTTCGCCCCGTGCCCCGCTCCGCCGCCGCCTCGCGCCGCCCGCCCCGGCTCTGACTGACCG
CGTTACTCCCACAGGTGAGCGGGCGGGACGGCCCTTCTCCTCCGGGCTGTAATTAGCGCTTGGTTTAATG
ACGGCTTGTTTCTTTTCTGTGGCTGCGTGAAAGCCTTGAGGGGCTCCGGGAGGGCCCTTTGTGCGGGGGG
AGCGGCTCGGGGGGTGCGTGCGTGTGTGTGTGCGTGGGGAGCGCCGCGTGCGGCTCCGCGCTGCCCGGCG
GCTGTGAGCGCTGCGGGCGCGGCGCGGGGCTTTGTGCGCTCCGCAGTGTGCGCGAGGGGAGCGCGGCCGG
GGGCGGTGCCCCGCGGTGCGGGGGGGGCTGCGAGGGGAACAAAGGCTGCGTGCGGGGTGTGTGCGTGGGG
GGGTGAGCAGGGGGTGTGGGCGCGTCGGTCGGGCTGCAACCCCCCCTGCACCCCCCTCCCCGAGTTGCTG
AGCACGGCCCGGCTTCGGGTGCGGGGCTCCGTACGGGGCGTGGCGCGGGGCTCGCCGTGCCGGGCGGGGG
GTGGCGGCAGGTGGGGGTGCCGGGCGGGGCGGGGCCGCCTCGGGCCGGGGAGGGCTCGGGGGAGGGGCGC
GGCGGCCCCCGGAGCGCCGGCGGCTGTCGAGGCGCGGCGAGCCGCAGCCATTGCCTTTTATGGTAATCGT
GCGAGAGGGCGCAGGGACTTCCTTTGTCCCAAATCTGTGCGGAGCCGAAATCTGGGAGGCGCCGCCGCAC
CCCCTCTAGCGGGCGCGGGGCGAAGCGGTGCGGCGCCGGCAGGAAGGAAATGGGCGGGGAGGGCCTTCGT
GCGTCGCCGCGCCGCCGTCCCCTTCTCCCTCTCCAGCCTCGGGGCTGTCCGCGGGGGGACGGCTGCCTTC
GGGGGGGACGGGGCAGGGCGGGGTTCGGCTTCTGGCGTGTGACCGGCGGCTCTAGCTAGAGCCTCTGCTA
ACCATGTTCATGCCTTCTTCTTTTTCCTACAGCTCCTGGGCAACGTGCTGGTTATTGTGCTGTCTCATCA
TTTTGGCAAGAATTCACCATGGTGAGCAAGGGCGAGGAGACCACAATGGGCGTAATCAAGCCCGACATGA
AGATCAAGCTGAAGATGGAGGGCAACGTGAATGGCCACGCCTTCGTGATCGAGGGCGAGGGCGAGGGCAA
GCCCTACGACGGCACCAACACCATCAACCTGGAGGTGAAGGAGGGAGCCCCCCTGCCCTTCTCCTACGAC
ATTCTGACCACCGCGTTCGCCTACGGCAACAGGGCCTTCACCAAGTACCCCGACGACATCCCCAACTACT
TCAAGCAGTCCTTCCCCGAGGGCTACTCTTGGGAGCGCACCATGACCTTCGAGGACAAGGGCATCGTGAA
GGTGAAGTCCGACATCTCCATGGAGGAGGACTCCTTCATCTACGAGATACACCTCAAGGGCGAGAACTTC
CCCCCCAACGGCCCCGTGATGCAGAAGAAGACCACCGGCTGGGACGCCTCCACCGAGAGGATGTACGTGC
GCGACGGCGTGCTGAAGGGCGACGTCAAGCACAAGCTGCTGCTGGAGGGCGGCGGCCACCACCGCGTTGA
CTTCAAGACCATCTACAGGGCCAAGAAGGCGGTGAAGCTGCCCGACTATCACTTTGTGGACCACCGCATC
GAGATCCTGAACCACGACAAGGACTACAACAAGGTGACCGTTTACGAGAGCGCCGTGGCCCGCAACCCTA
CACTTGAACGTATTGAGAAGAACTTTGTCATTACTGACCCAAGATTGCCAGATAATCCCATTATATTCGC
GTCCGATAGTTTCTTGCAGTTGACAGAATATAGCCGTGAAGAAATTTTGGGAAGAAACTGCAGGTTTCTA
CAAGGTCCTGAAACTGATCGCGCGACAGTGAGAAAAATTAGAGATGCCATAGATAACCAAACAGAGGTCA
CTGTTCAGCTGATTAATTATACAAAGAGTGGTAAAAAGTTCTGGAACCTCTTTCACTTGCAGCCTATGCG
AGATCAGAAGGGAGATGTCCAGTACTTTATTGGGGTTCAGTTGGATGGAACTGAGCGACTGCGAGATGCT
GCAGAGAGAGAGGGAGTCATGCTGATTAAGAAAACTGCAGAAAATATTGATGAAGCGGCAAAAGAGCTGG
CCGGGCTGGATCTGTAAGTCGACGGATCTTTTTCCCTCTGCCAAAAATTATGGGGACATCATGAAGCCCC
TTGAGCATCTGACTTCTGGCTAATAAAGGAAATTTATTTTCATTGCAATAGTGTGTTGGAATTTTTTGTG
TCTCTCACTCGGAAGGACATATGGGAGGGCAAATCATTTAAAACATCAGAATGAGTATTTGGTTTAGAGT
TTGGCAACATATGCCCATATGCTGGCTGCCATGAACAAAGGTTGGCTATAAAGAGGTCATCAGTATATGA
AACAGCCCCCTGCTGTCCATTCCTTATTCCATAGAAAAGCCTTGACTTGAGGTTAGATTTTTTTTATATT
TTGTTTTGTGTTATTTTTTTCTTTAACATCCCTAAAATTTTCCTTACATGTTTTACTAGCCAGATTTTTC
CTCCTCTCCTGACTACTCCCAGTCATAGCTGTCCCTCTTCTCTTATGGAGATCCCTCGACCTGCAGCCCA
AGCTTGGCGTAATCATGGTCATAGCTGTTTCCTGTGTGAAATTGTTATCCGCTCACAATTCCACACAACA
TACGAGCCGGAAGCATAAAGTGTAAAGCCTGGGGTGCCTAATGAGTGAGCTAACTCACATTAATTGCGTT
GCGCTCACTGCCCGCTTTCCAGTCGGGAAACCTGTCGTGCCAGCGGATCCGCATCTCAATTAGTCAGCAA
CCATAGTCCCGCCCCTAACTCCGCCCATCCCGCCCCTAACTCCGCCCAGTTCCGCCCATTCTCCGCCCCA
TGGCTGACTAATTTTTTTTATTTATGCAGAGGCCGAGGCCGCCTCGGCCTCTGAGCTATTCCAGAAGTAG
TGAGGAGGCTTTTTTGGAGGCCTAGGCTTTTGCAAAAAGCTAACTTGTTTATTGCAGCTTATAATGGTTA
CAAATAAAGCAATAGCATCACAAATTTCACAAATAAAGCATTTTTTTCACTGCATTCTAGTTGTGGTTTG
TCCAAACTCATCAATGTATCTTATCATGTCTGGATCCGCTGCATTAATGAATCGGCCAACGCGCGGGGAG
AGGCGGTTTGCGTATTGGGCGCTCTTCCGCTTCCTCGCTCACTGACTCGCTGCGCTCGGTCGTTCGGCTG
CGGCGAGCGGTATCAGCTCACTCAAAGGCGGTAATACGGTTATCCACAGAATCAGGGGATAACGCAGGAA
AGAACATGTGAGCAAAAGGCCAGCAAAAGGCCAGGAACCGTAAAAAGGCCGCGTTGCTGGCGTTTTTCCA
TAGGCTCCGCCCCCCTGACGAGCATCACAAAAATCGACGCTCAAGTCAGAGGTGGCGAAACCCGACAGGA
CTATAAAGATACCAGGCGTTTCCCCCTGGAAGCTCCCTCGTGCGCTCTCCTGTTCCGACCCTGCCGCTTA
CCGGATACCTGTCCGCCTTTCTCCCTTCGGGAAGCGTGGCGCTTTCTCATAGCTCACGCTGTAGGTATCT
CAGTTCGGTGTAGGTCGTTCGCTCCAAGCTGGGCTGTGTGCACGAACCCCCCGTTCAGCCCGACCGCTGC
GCCTTATCCGGTAACTATCGTCTTGAGTCCAACCCGGTAAGACACGACTTATCGCCACTGGCAGCAGCCA
CTGGTAACAGGATTAGCAGAGCGAGGTATGTAGGCGGTGCTACAGAGTTCTTGAAGTGGTGGCCTAACTA
CGGCTACACTAGAAGAACAGTATTTGGTATCTGCGCTCTGCTGAAGCCAGTTACCTTCGGAAAAAGAGTT
GGTAGCTCTTGATCCGGCAAACAAACCACCGCTGGTAGCGGTGGTTTTTTTGTTTGCAAGCAGCAGATTA
CGCGCAGAAAAAAAGGATCTCAAGAAGATCCTTTGATCTTTTCTACGGGGTCTGACGCTCAGTGGAACGA
AAACTCACGTTAAGGGATTTTGGTCATGAGATTATCAAAAAGGATCTTCACCTAGATCCTTTTAAATTAA
AAATGAAGTTTTAAATCAATCTAAAGTATATATGAGTAAACTTGGTCTGACAGTTACCAATGCTTAATCA
GTGAGGCACCTATCTCAGCGATCTGTCTATTTCGTTCATCCATAGTTGCCTGACTCCCCGTCGTGTAGAT
AACTACGATACGGGAGGGCTTACCATCTGGCCCCAGTGCTGCAATGATACCGCGAGACCCACGCTCACCG
GCTCCAGATTTATCAGCAATAAACCAGCCAGCCGGAAGGGCCGAGCGCAGAAGTGGTCCTGCAACTTTAT
CCGCCTCCATCCAGTCTATTAATTGTTGCCGGGAAGCTAGAGTAAGTAGTTCGCCAGTTAATAGTTTGCG
CAACGTTGTTGCCATTGCTACAGGCATCGTGGTGTCACGCTCGTCGTTTGGTATGGCTTCATTCAGCTCC
GGTTCCCAACGATCAAGGCGAGTTACATGATCCCCCATGTTGTGCAAAAAAGCGGTTAGCTCCTTCGGTC
CTCCGATCGTTGTCAGAAGTAAGTTGGCCGCAGTGTTATCACTCATGGTTATGGCAGCACTGCATAATTC
TCTTACTGTCATGCCATCCGTAAGATGCTTTTCTGTGACTGGTGAGTACTCAACCAAGTCATTCTGAGAA
TAGTGTATGCGGCGACCGAGTTGCTCTTGCCCGGCGTCAATACGGGATAATACCGCGCCACATAGCAGAA
CTTTAAAAGTGCTCATCATTGGAAAACGTTCTTCGGGGCGAAAACTCTCAAGGATCTTACCGCTGTTGAG
ATCCAGTTCGATGTAACCCACTCGTGCACCCAACTGATCTTCAGCATCTTTTACTTTCACCAGCGTTTCT
GGGTGAGCAAAAACAGGAAGGCAAAATGCCGCAAAAAAGGGAATAAGGGCGACACGGAAATGTTGAATAC
TCATACTCTTCCTTTTTCAATATTATTGAAGCATTTATCAGGGTTATTGTCTCATGAGCGGATACATATT
TGAATGTATTTAGAAAAATAAACAAATAGGGGTTCCGCGCACATTTCCCCGAAAAGTGCCACCTGGGTCG
ATC
